>Addgene plasmid #83204 | pGrDL_SP | depositor full sequence | sequence record 163429 | pGrDL_SP sequence 7087 bps
TTTTTATCCCCGGAAGCCTGTGGATAGAGGGTAGTTATCCACGTGAAACCGCTAATGCCCCGCAAAGCCT
TGATTCACGGGGCTTTCCGGCCCGCTCCAAAAACTATCCACGTGAAATCGCTAATCAGGGTACGTGAAAT
CGCTAATCGGAGTACGTGAAATCGCTAATAAGGTCACGTGAAATCGCTAATCAAAAAGGCACGTGAGAAC
GCTAATAGCCCTTTCAGATCAACAGCTTGCAAACACCCCTCGCTCCGGCAAGTAGTTACAGCAAGTAGTA
TGTTCAATTAGCTTTTCAATTATGAATATATATATCAATTATTGGTCGCCCTTGGCTTGTGGACAATGCG
CTACGCGCACCGGCTCCGCCCGTGGACAACCGCAAGCGGTTGCCCACCGTCGAGCGCCAGCGCCTTTGCC
CACAACCCGGCGGCCGGCCGCAACAGATCGTTTTATAAATTTTTTTTTTTGAAAAAGAAAAAGCCCGAAA
GGCGGCAACCTCTCGGGCTTCTGGATTTCCGATCCCCGGAATTAGAGATCTTGGCAGGATATATTGTGGT
GTAACGTATCAGCTTGCATGCCGGTCGATCTAGTAACATAGATGACACCGCGCGCGATAATTTATCCTAG
TTTGCGCGCTATATTTTGTTTTCTATCGCGTATTAAATGTATAATTGCGGGACTCTAATCATAAAAACCC
ATCTCATAAATAACGTCATGCATTACATGTTAATTATTACATGCTTAACGTAATTCAACAGAAATTATAT
GATAATCATCGCAAGACCGGCAACAGGATTCAATCTTAAGAAACTTTATTGCCAAATGTTTGAACGATCT
GCTTGACTCTAGATTATTGTTCATTTTTGAGAACTCGCTCAACGAACGATTTGATATATTTTCCCATTTC
ATCAGGTGCATCTTCTTGCGAAAAATGAAGACCTTTTACTTTGACAAATTCAGTATTAGGAAACTTCTTG
GCACCTTCAACAATAGCATTGGAAAAGAATCCTGGGTCCGATTCAATAAACATTTTTGGTAAATCATCAC
TTGCACGTAGATAAGCATTATAATTCCTAACAATTTGTACAACGTCAGGTTTACCACCTTTTACTAACGG
GATTTCACGAGGCCATGATAATGTTGGACGACGAACTTCACCTTTCTCTTTGAATGGTTCAAGATATGCT
GCAAATTCTTCTGGTTCTAACTTTCTCATGATTTTTGATGGCAACATGGTTTCCACGAAGAAGTTATTCT
CCAAAACCATTTTTTCTCCTTCTTCAGATTTGATCAACGCAATATCTTCTTCAATATCAGGCCATTCATC
CCATGATTCAATCACATCTACTACACTTTCAGCGTGAACTATTGCTTTGATCTTATCTTGATGCTCATAG
CTATAATGAAATGCCAAACAAGCACCCCAATCATGGCCGACAAAAATGATCTTCTTTGGTAAATTAAGAA
GTTCAAACCATGCAGTAAGATATTTGTAATGATCAAGTAACCTATAAGAACCATTACCAGATTTGCCTGA
TTTGCCCATACCAATAAGGTCTGGTATAATACACCGCGCTACTGGCTCAATATGTGGCACAACATGTCGC
CATAAATAAGAAGAGGCCGCGTTACCATGTAAAAAAATAACAGCATTTTCTGCATGTTTTTCTGAATCAT
AATAATTAATAAATGAATCAAGAACATTCATTTGTTTACATCTGGCCCACCACTGCGGACCAGTTATCAT
CCGTTTCCTTTGTTCTGGATCATAAACTTTCGAAGTCATGTCGATCGACCTCGAGTTGAGAGTGAATATG
AGACTCTAATTGGATACCGAGGGGAATTTATGGAACGTCAGTGGAGCATTTTTGACAAGAAATATTTGCT
AGCTGATAGTGACCTTAGGCGACTTTTGAACGCGCAATAATGGTTTCTGACGTATGTGCTTAGCTCATTA
AACTCCAGAAACCCGCGGCTCAGTGGCTCCTTCAACGTTGCGGTTCTGTCAGTTCCAAACGTAAAACGGC
TTGTCCCGCGTCATCGGCGGGGGTCATAACGTGACTCCCTTAATTCTCCGCTCATGATCGATAACATTAA
CGCTTACAATTTCCATTCGCCATTCAGGCTGCGCAACTGTTGGGAAGGGCGATCGGTGCGGGCCTCTTCG
CTATTACGCCAGCTGGCGAAAGGGGGATGTGCTGCAAGGCGATTAAGTTGGGTAACGCCAGGGTTTTCCC
AGTCACGACGTTGTAAAACGACGGCCAGTGAGCGCGCGTAATACGACTCACTATAGGGCGAATTGGGTAC
CGGGCCCACCCCCCTACTCCAAAAATGTCAAAGATACAGTCTCAGAAGACCAAAGGGCTATTGAGACTTT
TCAACAAAGGGTAATTTCGGGAAACCTCCTCGGATTCCATTGCCCAGCTATCTGTCACTTCATCGAAAGG
ACAGTAGAAAAGGAAGGTGGCTCCTACAAATGCCATCATTGCGATAAAGGAAAGGCTATCATTCAAGATG
CCTCTGCCGACAGTGGTCCCAAAGATGGACCCCCACCCACGAGGAGCATCGTGGAAAAAGAAGACGTTCC
AACCACGTCTTCAAAGCAAGTGGATTGATGTGACATCTCCACTGACGTAAGGGATGACGCACAATCCCAC
TATCCTTCGCAAGACCCTTCCTCTATATAAGGAAGTTCATTTCATTTGGAGAGGACCTCGAGATGGAAGA
CGCCAAAAACATAAAGAAAGGCCCGGCGCCATTCTATCCGCTGGAAGATGGAACCGCTGGAGAGCAACTG
CATAAGGCTATGAAGAGATACGCCCTGGTTCCTGGAACAATTGCTTTTACAGATGCACATATCGAGGTGG
ACATCACTTACGCTGAGTACTTCGAAATGTCCGTTCGGTTGGCAGAAGCTATGAAACGATATGGGCTGAA
TACAAATCACAGAATCGTCGTATGCAGTGAAAACTCTCTTCAATTCTTTATGCCGGTGTTGGGCGCGTTA
TTTATCGGAGTTGCAGTTGCGCCCGCGAACGACATTTATAATGAACGTGAATTGCTCAACAGTATGGGCA
TTTCGCAGCCTACCGTGGTGTTCGTTTCCAAAAAGGGGTTGCAAAAAATTTTGAACGTGCAAAAAAAGCT
CCCAATCATCCAAAAAATTATTATCATGGATTCTAAAACGGATTACCAGGGATTTCAGTCGATGTACACG
TTCGTCACATCTCATCTACCTCCCGGTTTTAATGAATACGATTTTGTGCCAGAGTCCTTCGATAGGGACA
AGACAATTGCACTGATCATGAACTCCTCTGGATCTACTGGTCTGCCTAAAGGTGTCGCTCTGCCTCATAG
AACTGCCTGCGTGAGATTCTCGCATGCCAGAGATCCTATTTTTGGCAATCAAATCATTCCGGATACTGCG
ATTTTAAGTGTTGTTCCATTCCATCACGGTTTTGGAATGTTTACTACACTCGGATATTTGATATGTGGAT
TTCGAGTCGTCTTAATGTATAGATTTGAAGAAGAGCTGTTTCTGAGGAGCCTTCAGGATTACAAGATTCA
AAGTGCGCTGCTGGTGCCAACCCTATTCTCCTTCTTCGCCAAAAGCACTCTGATTGACAAATACGATTTA
TCTAATTTACACGAAATTGCTTCTGGTGGCGCTCCCCTCTCTAAGGAAGTCGGGGAAGCGGTTGCCAAGA
GGTTCCATCTGCCAGGTATCAGGCAAGGATATGGGCTCACTGAGACTACATCAGCTATTCTGATTACACC
CGAGGGGGATGATAAACCGGGCGCGGTCGGTAAAGTTGTTCCATTTTTTGAAGCGAAGGTTGTGGATCTG
GATACCGGGAAAACGCTGGGCGTTAATCAAAGAGGCGAACTGTGTGTGAGAGGTCCTATGATTATGTCCG
GTTATGTAAACAATCCGGAAGCGACCAACGCCTTGATTGACAAGGATGGATGGCTACATTCTGGAGACAT
AGCTTACTGGGACGAAGACGAACACTTCTTCATCGTTGACCGCCTGAAGTCTCTGATTAAGTACAAAGGC
TATCAGGTGGCTCCCGCTGAATTGGAATCCATCTTGCTCCAACACCCCAACATCTTCGACGCAGGTGTCG
CAGGTCTTCCCGACGATGACGCCGGTGAACTTCCCGCCGCCGTTGTTGTTTTGGAGCACGGAAAGACGAT
GACGGAAAAAGAGATCGTGGATTACGTCGCCAGTCAAGTAACAACCGCGAAAAAGTTGCGCGGAGGAGTT
GTGTTTGTGGACGAAGTACCGAAAGGTCTTACCGGAAAACTCGACGCAAGAAAAATCAGAGAGATCCTCA
TAAAGGCCAAGAAGGGCGGAAAGATCGCCGTGTAAGAATTCCTTGTCGACTTCCCTGCAGTCGCCATGCG
GTCATTACACTATCCCTAGGATCGGTATCCAGCTAGTACAAACCGGTTTTACTATCTTTTACTCTTGAAC
TAGTTAATGTGTGAGTAGTTTCCCGATAAGGGAAATTAGGGTTCTTATAGGGTTTCGCTCATGTGTTGAG
CATATAAGAAACCCTTAGTATGTATTTGTATTTGTAAAATACTTCTATCAATAAAATTTCTAATTCCTAA
AACCAAAATCCAGTACTAAAATCCAGATCGCGGCCGCCACCGCGGTGGAGCTCCAGCTTTTGTTCCCTTT
AGTGAGGGTTAATTGCGCGCTTGGCGTAATCATGGTCATAGCTGTTTCCTGTGTGAAATTGTTATCCGCT
CACAATTCCACACAACATACGAGCCGGAAGHCATAAAGTGTAAAGCCTGGGGTGCCTAATGAGTGAGCTA
ACTCACATTAATTGCGTTGCGCTCACTGCCCGCTTTCCAGTCGGGAAACCTGTCGTGCCAGCTGCATTAA
TGAATCGGCCAACGCGCGGGGAGAGGCGGTTTGCGTATTGGGCGCTCTTCCGCTTCCTCGCTCACTGACT
CGCTGCGCTCGGTCGTTCGGCTGCGGCGAGCGGTATCAGCTCACTCAAAGGCGGTAATACGGTTATCCAC
AGAATCAGGGGATAACGCAGGAAAGAACATGAAGGCCTTGACAGGATATATTGGCGGGTAAACTAAGTCG
CTGTATGTGTTTGTTTGAGATCTCATGTGAGCAAAAGGCCAGCAAAAGGCCAGGAACCGTAAAAAGGCCG
CGTTGCTGGCGTTTTTCCATAGGCTCCGCCCCCCTGACGAGCATCACAAAAATCGACGCTCAAGTCAGAG
GTGGCGAAACCCGACAGGACTATAAAGATACCAGGCGTTTCCCCCTGGAAGCTCCCTCGTGCGCTCTCCT
GTTCCGACCCTGCCGCTTACCGGATACCTGTCCGCCTTTCTCCCTTCGGGAAGCGTGGCGCTTTCTCATA
GCTCACGCTGTAGGTATCTCAGTTCGGTGTAGGTCGTTCGCTCCAAGCTGGGCTGTGTGCACGAACCCCC
CGTTCAGCCCGACCGCTGCGCCTTATCCGGTAACTATCGTCTTGAGTCCAACCCGGTAAGACACGACTTA
TCGCCACTGGCAGCAGCCACTGGTAACAGGATTAGCAGAGCGAGGTATGTAGGCGGTGCTACAGAGTTCT
TGAAGTGGTGGCCTAACTACGGCTACACTAGAAGAACAGTATTTGGTATCTGCGCTCTGCTGAAGCCAGT
TACCTTCGGAAGAAGAGTTGGTAGCTCTTGATCCGGCAAACAAACCACCGCTGGTAGCGGTGGTTTTTTT
GTTTGCAAGCAGCAGATTACGCGCAGAAAAAAAGGATCTCAAGAAGATCCTTTGATCTTTTCTACGGGGT
CTGACGCTCAGTGGAACGAAAACTCACGTTAAGGGATTTTGGTCATGAGATTATCAAAAAGGATCTTCAC
CTAGATCCTTTTAAATTAAAAATGAAGTTTTAAATCAATCTAAAGTATATATGTGTAACATTGGTCTAGT
GATTAGAAAAACTCATCGAGCATCAAATGAAACTGCAATTTATTCATATCAGGATTATCAATACCATATT
TTTGAAAAAGCCGTTTCTGTAATGAAGGAGAAAACTCACCGAGGCAGTTCCATAGGATGGCAAGATCCTG
GTATCGGTCTGCGATTCCGACTCGTCCAACATCAATACAACCTATTAATTTCCCCTCGTCAAAAATAAGG
TTATCAAGTGAGAAATCACCATGAGTGACGACTGAATCCGGTGAGAATGGCAAAAGTTTATGCATTTCTT
TCCAGACTTGTTCAACAGGCCAGCCATTACGCTCGTCATCAAAATCACTCGCATCAACCAAACCGTTATT
CATTCGTGATTGCGCCTGAGCGAGACGAAATACGCGATCGCTGTTAAAAGGACAATTACAAACAGGAATC
GAATGCAACCGGCGCAGGAACACTGCCAGCGCATCAACAATATTTTCACCTGAATCAGGATATTCTTCTA
ATACCTGGAATGCTGTTTTCCCTGGGATCGCAGTGGTGAGTAACCATGCATCATCAGGAGTACGGATAAA
ATGCTTGATGGTCGGAAGAGGCATAAATTCCGTCAGCCAGTTTAGTCTGACCATCTCATCTGTAACAACA
TTGGCAACGCTACCTTTGCCATGTTTCAGAAACAACTCTGGCGCATCGGGCTTCCCATACAATCGGTAGA
TTGTCGCACCTGATTGCCCGACATTATCGCGAGCCCATTTATACCCATATAAATCAGCATCCATGTTGGA
ATTTAATCGCGGCCTTGAGCAAGACGTTTCCCGTTGAATATGGCTCATAACACCCCTTGTATTACTGTTT
ATGTAAGCAGACAGTTTTATTGTTCATGATGATATATTTTTATCTTGTGCAATGTAACATCAGAGATTTT
GAGACACAACGTGGCTTTGTTGAATAAATCGAACTTTTGCTGAGTTGAAGGATCAGATCACGCATCTTCC
CGACAACGCAGACCGTTCCGTGGCAAAGCAAAAGTTCAAAATCACCAACTGGTCCACCTACAACAAAGCT
CTCATCAACCGTGGCTCCCTCACTTTCTGGCTGGATGATGGGGCGATTCAGGCGATCCCCATCCAACAGC
CCGCCGTCGAGCGGGCT
Features (pLannotate 1.2.2; 22 found; start..end, strand, type, name):
    542..564     +  misc_feature   LB T-DNA repeat: left border repeat from nopaline C58 T-DNA (truncated)
    587..839     -  terminator     NOS terminator: nopaline synthase terminator and poly(A) signal
    854..1789    -  CDS            Rluc: luciferase from the anthozoan coelenterate Renilla reniformis (sea pansy)
   1827..2006    -  promoter       NOS promoter: nopaline synthase promoter
   2116..2271    -  CDS            lacZα (fragment): LacZα fragment of β-galactosidase; lacZ fragment
   2279..2297    +  promoter       T7 promoter: promoter for bacteriophage T7 RNA polymerase
   2372..2716    +  promoter       CaMV 35S promoter: strong constitutive promoter from cauliflower mosaic virus
   2669..2715    +  promoter       minimal CaMV 35S promoter: minimal 35S promoter from cauliflower mosaic virus
   2723..4375    +  CDS            luciferase: firefly luciferase; luc+; enhanced luc+ version of the luciferase gene
   4485..4649    +  polyA_signal   CaMV poly(A) signal (fragment): cauliflower mosaic virus polyadenylation signal
   4650..4673    -  misc_feature   MCS (fragment): pBluescript multiple cloning site
   4686..4704    -  promoter       T3 promoter: promoter for bacteriophage T3 RNA polymerase
   4749..4765    -  protein_bind   lac operator: The lac repressor binds to the lac operator to inhibit transcription in E. coli. This inhibition can be relieved by adding lactose or isopropyl-β-D-thiogalactopyranoside (IPTG). lac repressor encoded by lacI
   4773..4804    -  promoter       lac promoter: promoter for the E. coli lac operon
   4819..4840    -  protein_bind   CAP binding site: CAP binding activates transcription in the presence of cAMP. E. coli catabolite activator protein
   4853..4945    -  CDS            lacI (fragment): lac repressor; lacI; The lac repressor binds to the lac operator to inhibit transcription in E. coli. This inhibition can be relieved by adding lactose or isopropyl-β-D-thiogalactopyranoside (IPTG).
   4947..5071    -  rep_origin     RSF ori (fragment): Plasmids containing the RSF 1030 origin of replication can be propagated in E. coli cells that contain additional plasmids with compatible origins.
   5079..5103    +  misc_feature   RB T-DNA repeat: right border repeat from nopaline C58 T-DNA
   5194..5782    -  rep_origin     ori: high-copy-number ColE1/pMB1/pBR322/pUC origin of replication
   5953..6768    -  CDS            KanR: aminoglycoside phosphotransferase; aph(3')-Ia; confers resistance to kanamycin in bacteria or G418 (Geneticin®) in eukaryotes
   6953..7054    +  CDS            TRA2_ECOLX (fragment): Protein predicted: Swiss-Prot protein existence level 4. Required for transposition of transposon Tn903. From Escherichia coli.
   7059..407     +  rep_origin     pSa ori (across the origin): origin of replication from bacterial plasmid pSa
