[The description below was written by a language model from this plasmid's Addgene catalogue record and pLannotate feature annotations shown in this document.]
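Description:
pGrDL_SP is a plant expression binary vector of about 7.1 kb, built on the pGreen-derived pGreen_dualluc_3'UTR_sensor backbone and designed as a recipient for microRNA target sequences to be tested in a dual luciferase assay. It is maintained at high copy in E. coli through a ColE1/pUC-type origin and selected with kanamycin via an aph(3')-Ia KanR gene. It also carries the pSa origin typical of pGreen vectors, which supports replication in Agrobacterium when the replicase function is supplied in trans. Nopaline-type left and right T-DNA border repeats flank the payload, so the reporter cassettes can be delivered into plant cells by Agrobacterium, consistent with the transient assay format named in the associated publication.

Two independent reporter units lie between the borders in divergent orientation. Firefly luciferase (luc+) is driven by the strong constitutive CaMV 35S promoter and terminated by a CaMV poly(A) signal. Renilla luciferase is expressed from the NOS promoter with a NOS terminator. Relative to the parent plasmid, an existing SalI site was removed and a short 16 bp SalI/PstI cloning site was placed immediately 3' of the firefly luciferase open reading frame. A candidate miRNA target site cloned there becomes part of the firefly transcript's 3' untranslated region, so miRNA-directed repression lowers firefly signal, while Renilla activity from the same T-DNA acts as an internal normaliser for delivery and expression efficiency. Remnants of a pBluescript-style cloning region (lacZα fragment, lac promoter and operator, T7 and T3 promoters) are also annotated. These are carry-over from the backbone rather than functional parts of the assay.
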