Addgene plasmid #83204: pGrDL_SP
Purpose: receives miRNA target sequences for testing using the dual luciferase assay system
Depositing lab: Peer Schenk. Depositing organization: University of Queensland. Publication: An Optimized Transient Dual Luciferase Assay for Quantifying MicroRNA Directed Repression of Targeted Sequences. Moyle RL, Carvalhais LC, Pretorius LS, Nowak E, Subramaniam G, Dalton-Morgan J, Schenk PM. Front Plant Sci. 2017 Sep 20;8:1631. doi: 10.3389/fpls.2017.01631. eCollection 2017. PubMed 28979287.
Backbone
  Vector backbone: pGreen_dualluc_3'UTR_sensor
  Backbone manufacturer: Michael Axtell
  Backbone size w/o insert (bp): 7070
  Total vector size (bp): 7086
  Modifications to backbone: Removed existing SalI site and inserted SalI/PstI cloning sites 3' of firefly LUC ORF
  Vector type: Plant Expression
Growth in bacteria
  Bacterial resistance: Kanamycin, 50 μg/mL
  Growth temperature: 37°C
  Growth strain: DH5alpha
  Copy number: High Copy
Gene/Insert
  Gene/Insert name: SalI/PstI cloning sites
  Insert size (bp): 16
Resource information
  A portion of this plasmid was derived from a plasmid made by: yes
Terms and licenses: Academic/Nonprofit Terms; Industry Terms: Not Available to Industry
How to cite: pGrDL_SP was a gift from Peer Schenk (Addgene plasmid # 83204 ; http://n2t.net/addgene:83204 ; RRID:Addgene_83204)
