>Addgene plasmid #83204 | pGrDL_SP | addgene partial sequence | sequence record 163427 | M13pUC-Rev 5'-AGCGGATAACAATTTCACACAGG-3'
GACCATGATTACGCCAAGCGCGCAATTAACCCTCACTAAAGGGAACAAAAGCTGGAGCTCCACCGCGGTG
GCGGCCGCGATCTGGATTTTAGTACTGGATTTTGGTTTTAGGAATTAGAAATTTTATTGATAGAAGTATT
TTACAAATACAAATACATACTAAGGGTTTCTTATATGCTCAACACATGAGCGAAACCCTATAAGAACCCT
AATTTCCCTTATCGGGAAACTACTCACACATTAACTAGTTCAAGAGTAAAAGATAGTAAAACCGGTTTGT
ACTAGCTGGATACCGATCCTAGGGATAGTGTAATGACCGCATGGCGACTGCAGGGAAGTCGACAAGGAAT
TCTTACACGGCGATCTTTCCGCCCTTCTTGGCCTTTATGAGGATCTCTCTGATTTTTCTTGCGTCGAGTT
TTCCGGTAAGACCTTTCGGTACTTCGTCCACAAACACAACTCCTCCGCGCAACTTTTTCGCGGTTGTTAC
TTGACTGGCGACGTAATCCACGATCTCTTTTTCCGTCATCGTCTTTCCGTGCTCCAAAACAACAACGGCG
GCGGGAAGTTCACCGGCGTCATCGTCGGGAAGACCTGCGACACCTGCGTCGAAGATGTTGGGGTGTTGGA
GCAAGATGGATTCCAATTCAGCGGGAGCCACCTGATAGCCTTTGTACTTAATCAGAGACTTCAGGCGGTC
AACGATGAAGAAGTGTTCGTCTTCGTCCCAGTAAGCTATGTCTCCAGAATGTAGCCATCCATCCTTGTCA
ATCAAGGCGTTGGTCGCTTCCGGATTGTTTACATAACCGGACATAATCATAGGACCTCTCACACACAGTT
CGCCTCTTTGATTAACGCCCAGCGTTTTCCCGGTATCCAGATCCACAACCTTCGCTTCAAAAAATGGAAC
AACTTTACCGACCGCGCCCGGTTTATCATCCCCCTCGGGTGTAATCAGAATAGCTGATGTAGTCTCAGTG
AGCCCATATCCTTGCCTGATACCTGGCAGATGGAACCTCTTGGCAACCGCTTCCCCGACTTCCTTAGAGA
GGGGAGCGCCACCAGAA
