>Addgene plasmid #83204 | pGrDL_SP | addgene partial sequence | sequence record 163428 | Ppyralis-luc-R 5'-CAGCCCATATCGTTTCATAGCTTCT-3'
ATTTCGAAGTACTCAGCGTAAGTGATGTCCACCTCGATATGTGCATCTGTAAAAGCAATTGTTCCAGGAA
CCAGGGCGTATCTCTTCATAGCCTTATGCAGTTGCTCTCCAGCGGTTCCATCTTCCAGCGGATAGAATGG
CGCCGGGCCTTTCTTTATGTTTTTGGCGTCTTCCATCTCGAGGTCCTCTCCAAATGAAATGAACTTCCTT
ATATAGAGGAAGGGTCTTGCGAAGGATAGTGGGATTGTGCGTCATCCCTTACGTCAGTGGAGATGTCACA
TCAATCCACTTGCTTTGAAGACGTGGTTGGAACGTCTTCTTTTTCCACGATGCTCCTCGTGGGTGGGGGT
CCATCTTTGGGACCACTGTCGGCAGAGGCATCTTGAATGATAGCCTTTCCTTTATCGCAATGATGGCATT
TGTAGGAGCCACCTTCCTTTTCTACTGTCCTTTCGATGAAGTGACAGATAGCTGGGCAATGGAATCCGAG
GAGGTTTCCCGAAATTACCCTTTGTTGAAAAGTCTCAATAGCCCTTTGGTCTTCTGAGACTGTATCTTTG
ACATTTTTGGAGTAGGGGGGTGGGCCCGGTACCCAATTCGCCCTATAGTGAGTCGTATTACGCGCGCTCA
CTGGCCGTCGTTTTACAACGTCGTGACTGGGAAAACCCTGGCGTTACCCAACTTAATCGCCTTGCAGCAC
ATCCCCCTTTCGCCAGCTGGCGTAATAGCGAAGAGGCCCGCACCGATCGCCCTTCCCAACAGTTGCGCAG
CCTGAATGGCGAATGGAAATTGTAAGCGTTAATGTTATCGATCATGAGCGGAGAATTAAGGGAGTCACGT
TATGACCCCCGCCGATGACGCGGGACAAGCCGTTTTACGTTTGGAACTGACAGAACCGCAACGTTGAAGG
AGCCACTGAGCCGCGGGTTTCTGGAGTTTAA
