>Addgene plasmid #83204 | pGrDL_SP | addgene partial sequence | sequence record 164831 | NOSterm-R 5'-attgccaaatgtttgaacga-3'
GATTATTGTTCATTTTTGAGAACTCGCTCAACGAACGATTTGATATATTTTCCCATTTCATCAGGTGCAT
CTTCTTGCGAAAAATGAAGACCTTTTACTTTGACAAATTCAGTATTAGGAAACTTCTTGGCACCTTCAAC
AATAGCATTGGAAAAGAATCCTGGGTCCGATTCAATAAACATTTTTGGTAAATCATCACTTGCACGTAGA
TAAGCATTATAATTCCTAACAATTTGTACAACGTCAGGTTTACCACCTTTTACTAACGGGATTTCACGAG
GCCATGATAATGTTGGACGACGAACTTCACCTTTCTCTTTGAATGGTTCAAGATATGCTGCAAATTCTTC
TGGTTCTAACTTTCTCATGATTTTTGATGGCAACATGGTTTCCACGAAGAAGTTATTCTCCAAAACCATT
TTTTCTCCTTCTTCAGATTTGATCAACGCAATATCTTCTTCAATATCAGGCCATTCATCCCATGATTCAA
TCACATCTACTACACTTTCAGCGTGAACTATTGCTTTGATCTTATCTTGATGCTCATAGCTATAATGAAA
TGCCAAACAAGCACCCCAATCATGGCCGACAAAAATGATCTTCTTTGGTAAATTAAGAAGTTCAAACCAT
GCAGTAAGATATTTGTAATGATCAAGTAACCTATAAGAACCATTACCAGATTTGCCTGATTTGCCCATAC
CAATAAGGTCTGGTATAATACACCGCGCTACTGGCTCAATATGTGGCACAACATGTCGCCATAAATAAGA
AGAGGCCGCGTTACCATGTAAAAAAATAACAGCATTTTCTGCATGTTTTTCTGAATCATAATAATTAATA
AATGAATCAAGAACATTCATTTGTTTACATCTGGCCCACCACTGCGGACCAGTTATCATCCGTTTCCTTT
GTTCTGGATCATAAACTTTCGAAGTCATGTCGATCGACCTCGAGTTGAGAGTGAATATGAGACTCTAATT
GGATACCGAGGGGAATTTATGGAACGTCAGTGGAGCATTTTT
